Addgene plasmid #191539: pJH4253
Purpose: Prig-3-LoxP::EBFP::LoxP::Chrimson::wCherry unc-54 3' UTR C.elegans AVA neuron expression of Chrimson RFP
Depositing lab: Mei Zhen. Publication: Extrasynaptic signaling enables an asymmetric juvenile motor circuit to produce symmetric undulation. Lu Y, Ahamed T, Mulcahy B, Meng J, Witvliet D, Guan SA, Holmyard D, Hung W, Wen Q, Chisholm AD, Samuel ADT, Zhen M. Curr Biol. 2022 Nov 7;32(21):4631-4644.e5. doi: 10.1016/j.cub.2022.09.002. Epub 2022 Sep 30. PubMed 36182701.
Backbone
  Vector backbone: pBSK
  Backbone manufacturer: stratagene
  Backbone size w/o insert (bp): 10497
  Total vector size (bp): 11708
  Vector type: Worm Expression
Growth in bacteria
  Bacterial resistance: Ampicillin, 100 μg/mL
  Growth temperature: 37°C
  Growth strain: DH5alpha
  Copy number: High Copy
Gene/Insert
  Gene/Insert name: Chrimson
  Species: C. elegans (nematode)
  Insert size (bp): 1211
  Promoter: Prig-3
  Tag / fusion protein: wCherry (C terminal on insert)
  Cloning method: Restriction Enzyme; 5′ cloning site NheI (not destroyed); 3′ cloning site KpnI (not destroyed)
  Sequencing primers: 5′ gctagcATGGCTGAGCTCATCTCC; 3′ GGTACCGCGACGGTGTCCTCGTCCT
Terms and licenses: Academic/Nonprofit Terms; Industry Terms: Not Available to Industry
Depositor comments: Please visit for https://www.biorxiv.org/content/10.1101/2021.09.21.461278v4 bioRxiv preprint.
How to cite: pJH4253 was a gift from Mei Zhen (Addgene plasmid # 191539 ; http://n2t.net/addgene:191539 ; RRID:Addgene_191539)
