[The description below was written by a language model from this plasmid's Addgene catalogue record and pLannotate feature annotations shown in this document.]
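Description:
pJH4253 is a C. elegans ("worm expression") plasmid built on a pBluescript-type (pBSK) backbone, about 11.7 kb in total. It is propagated in E. coli at high copy from a ColE1/pUC-type origin and selected with ampicillin through the bla (AmpR) gene and its promoter. Remnants of the lac promoter/operator region, and short rop, bom and lacI fragments, are backbone residue with no role in the payload.

The payload is a Cre-dependent optogenetic cassette driven by the rig-3 promoter. The software did not annotate this promoter, which presumably occupies the large unannotated region upstream of the first loxP site. Downstream of the promoter, two loxP sites in the same orientation flank an EBFP2 coding sequence followed by the tbb-2 terminator. Without Cre, rig-3-expressing cells therefore make blue fluorescent protein and transcription stops before reaching the opsin. Cre recombination excises this stop cassette and places the promoter directly upstream of Chrimson, a red-shifted light-gated cation channel. Chrimson is fused at its C terminus to wCherry, which the table annotates as mCherry. The record's title states that the transcript ends in the unc-54 3' UTR; the aex-5 fragment annotated downstream of mCherry probably reflects genomic sequence carried along with that UTR. Chrimson itself is not annotated, and the short "mEGFP" fragments within its span are probably matches to synthetic worm introns rather than real GFP sequence. The catalogue lists the insert species as C. elegans, although Chrimson is not a nematode gene.

The stated purpose is expression of Chrimson-RFP in the AVA neurons. The floxed design suggests an intersectional strategy, in which a second promoter driving Cre restricts opsin expression to AVA within the broader rig-3 pattern. This allows light-driven activation of these neurons in motor circuit studies.
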