Features (pLannotate 1.2.2; 17 found; start..end, strand, type, name):
   4983..5016    +  protein_bind   loxP: Cre-mediated recombination occurs in the 8-bp core sequence (GCATACAT). Cre recombinase
   5017..5886    +  CDS            EBFP2: EBFP2 is a basic (constitutively fluorescent) blue fluorescent protein published in 2007, derived from Aequorea victoria. It is reported to be a rapidly-maturing monomer with moderate acid sensitivity.
   5893..6216    +  terminator     tbb-2 terminator: tbb-2; transcription terminator for the C. elegans tubulin beta-2 gene
   6220..6253    +  protein_bind   loxP: Cre-mediated recombination occurs in the 8-bp core sequence (GCATACAT). Cre recombinase
   6491..6523    +  CDS            mEGFP (fragment): monomeric enhanced GFP, optimized with synthetic introns for expression in C. elegans
   6889..6926    +  CDS            mEGFP (fragment): monomeric enhanced GFP, optimized with synthetic introns for expression in C. elegans
   7491..8351    +  CDS            mCherry: mCherry is a basic (constitutively fluorescent) red fluorescent protein published in 2004, derived from Discosoma sp.. It is reported to be a very rapidly-maturing monomer with low acid sensitivity.
   8982..9134    +  CDS            aex-5 (fragment): AEX5_CAEEL - Also known as kpc-3 From Caenorhabditis elegans.
   9262..9297    +  CDS            rop (fragment): Rop protein, which maintains plasmids at low copy number; rop
   9399..9498    +  misc_feature   bom (fragment): basis of mobility region from pBR322
   9596..9700    +  promoter       AmpR promoter: bla
   9701..10561   +  CDS            AmpR: β-lactamase; bla; confers resistance to ampicillin, carbenicillin, and related antibiotics
  10732..11320   +  rep_origin     ori: high-copy-number ColE1/pMB1/pBR322/pUC origin of replication
  11503..11595   +  CDS            lacI (fragment): lac repressor; lacI; The lac repressor binds to the lac operator to inhibit transcription in E. coli. This inhibition can be relieved by adding lactose or isopropyl-β-D-thiogalactopyranoside (IPTG).
  11608..11629   +  protein_bind   CAP binding site: CAP binding activates transcription in the presence of cAMP. E. coli catabolite activator protein
  11644..11674   +  promoter       lac promoter: promoter for the E. coli lac operon
  11678..11700   +  protein_bind   lac operator (fragment): The lac repressor binds to the lac operator to inhibit transcription in E. coli. This inhibition can be relieved by adding lactose or isopropyl-β-D-thiogalactopyranoside (IPTG). lac repressor encoded by lacI
>Addgene plasmid #191539 | pJH4253 | addgene full sequence | sequence record 375287 | Addgene NGS Result
CACACAGGAAACAGCTATGACCATGATTACGCCAAGCTGTAAGTTTAAACATGATCTTACTAACTAACTA
TTCTCATTTAAATTTTCAGAGCTTAAAAATGGCTGAAATCACTCACAACGATGGATACGCTAACAACTTG
GAAATGAAATAAGCTTGGGCTGCAGCATGCGGCCGCTCGTCTTTACCGCTTTGTTTTTTATTGCTTACTT
TACCTCTAGTGATTATCTTATTGGAATTTATGCACATGACGTGTTGTACTAGTTTAACAATTTCAATTGA
CAGTTTTTTCGATTAGGCTTTTGAACATATTTATATATTTCTTTATTTACGAATGTGAACTTAAAAGTGG
ATTCTCGAAATCTTTTATCGGGTTTTTTGAGCCTAAAATGACCCATTTATCAAGATTTATCAAAAAAGCT
ATGACGGTTTAAAGGTTTTTGATTAAAGGCGTGTTTTTTTTAGCTAAAATCTCAAACTCTGCTAAACTAT
CAGTGCCCCAACGTGAAAAAACAACATGAAAAACCCCAAAATCAAAAAGCATCTTAATCAGCCAAAAACA
CTTCATAAATTGCAAAAATATGCATTAACAAATGACAACTAAATGGAAAAGTACTCCCGACTTTTCAAGA
TGGAAAAATGTGAGATCTTCGCTGAAAATAGAGTTTTTTTTCAAATGAAAAATTTGGAATAAAGCTCAAA
TGTTTGTCTCAAAGTTGGTAATTGTTGAAAAAAATTTTGATAATTTGGCGAATATTTGTGAATTGAAACA
TAACTATTTCGGTTTTACGCGTACTTGTAAAATTCAAAATTTTACAAGAAATTATAAAACTTTATGAGCT
TTAGATGGTCAATACGCAAACATTCATCTAGTTTATAGCCTTACATTAAAACATTTTACCTATTCAGGTT
AATTGAACAGTATCTTTAAAGGTGGTGTAGTCGAATTTTTTAAAATTTCTTTATTAGACTCAAAATTGTC
TGAAAACACCAAATTTCATAAGTAAACTTCTTGAAAACTTTTCGGCTCGAAAAAATGACCTAAAATTAGT
GAAAATTTGAAATGTGGCCAATTTATCAAGCGGCTGCAAACAATTTTTTTTTGAAATTGTTGTCTGATTT
TGGATATAGATGTAAGGTATTTAAAAAAAAGATGGACGAAGAAAATTGGTAAAAAAATTTGACAAATCTC
TTCGTCCATCGACTTTGAAAGACCTTAATCAAGTTTAAAACGCAAGATAGTCAATTTATATACCCAAAAT
CAGATGATAATTCAAAAAAAATTGTTTCCAGCCGCTGCGACAATGTTAAGTTAATTTAAGGTCATTTTTC
GAGCAGCCATAACTTCTTTTTTTTAAGTTTCAACAAGTTTCATTATAAAATTCGGTGTTTTCAGACAATT
TTGAATATAATAAAGAAATAAAGAAAAATTCGACTACATCACCTTTAAACTAAATTTCAAATGTAATTTT
TTTTTACTTTTCAAAATGATTCGTTCTCGGTTTTGTTGTGAACATTTTTTTGCTAATACGCTTACGAAAT
GTTTTGTGTGGCAATCATTTTGATTGAAGTTCCCGGCAGCTACAACATATTTTTAGAACTAGAAAACAAT
AGAACGCACAGAATATCCACGTTCCCATGTTTTCAATTTCTCTTTTCGAAATCCTTTACAAAATCCGAAC
GCCGTTCTGATTCAGCCTTGAGACATTTTTCAAAAAAAAAATCAGTGTGAGCATTATAGTTTTCAGTTTT
GAATATTCACATTTTGCACTTTTTGCCTACTTTCCGTATTCTGCAGTTTCCACATCACCTTGTTACATCT
CTCAGGAAGTTTCTGAAAGTGACACCACGCTCACACACGATGAAATTCATACCCACCAACCTCCCTTCTC
TGCCTCCCTCAACTTCTTCCACGGAATTCTATCTCCTCTTATCCAGTTAGGGACACATATCGAGTTTCAC
CAAAAATAATGAGAAGTGTGGTCAGAGACACCACATTGAATTAACTATTAGTTCAAAAGTTGCAGGTTTC
CTAGTGCAAAAAGTTTATGTTCCCATCTACCAAACGACTCACCGCCAATTGACTTTGCAGTGGCAACATT
GGGAAATGCGACCCATCATATTGTTCCTATTGTCATGTACAAGCTGTCCCTGTTTTGCTCGCTTAATCCG
TCAACCCCTTCCCCGTTCTAATTAGAGATGAGTGAATTACAATAGAGTTGAAACGGAAATCTGAGTGTCT
GTAGCTTTCCGCCGCCGCTTTTGTTACGAGATGGTAGACGTCCCTTTCTTGGTGTTTATTGTCTCACAAA
CTGTATAATAAAGCACCGTTGTGTAAAAGGCATTTGGTATCAGGAAGATAAAATGAATAAAATGCAAATG
CGGAATCAAAAATTGCCAAATAATTTTGACCAATAAAATATCAAAAATAATAGAACAGAAATAAACAAAT
AAAACTACGGAGAAAATGTGATTATTCCATTAAACAACGTTTTAAACCAACTTTATTCGTCAGTGGGGAA
GGTTTTGGACAAATATCATAGTAAAACTTGTTCGTTTTAATTATACATAATCAATAATTATAGGTGTTAG
ATCCAATGGTCGAAATTTAAAAAAAAATCAACATTTTAGAAAATTTCGGCAATTTACCGAAATATTGACT
GACAATTTTACATATATAAGTGTTTTGAAATAGAATCCCCATTGACGATGCGCCACCTTAAACAGTAGAA
CTGTTCCAATCAGAAACTAAATAAATACGGTTATTATATATATATATATATATATATAACTTGTTTTTAT
TATGCATTTCTCAAAACTCACCAAACTCAATCTCTAATTTACGGTTGTTGAGGAAAATATATTTATCACA
TTTAGTTGAGACTCTAAAAGAAGTACAACTTTTTTCTTGCAATTCCTCCACCAATCCAATTTTTCAAGAG
TCAATTGCTTGGAGTCCTCGTTTTCTCGTAATCCGATATTCCCCCTATTTCTGTGATTTTATTCAGTTTC
GTCCTCTTACACCAAAAATCTTCATGACTTTTTTGGTTTTCTGCTTAATCTTTTTTTTGTTTTTAAAGTC
TACCATCCGGCAATTTTTTTTGCAAATGGTTGCTCAGAATTTGACCTCAGATTAAAATTTTCAGGAACTT
CCTGGTCCCATTTCGTCACATTTAATAACAAACCAAATCCTTCAGCTTGAGTCGTCCAAGCCAACGCAAC
CCTAATTCGATTCCACCTCCAATTTACCTTTTTGCCGTTTTCGATCAAATTGTGGGGGCTCTTTTTATTT
GAAAGTCGTAAAATGGCGCGTCCTTGTCGAAAATTGAGATAGCTAATGGTTCCAAATAAAATCAAATGCA
TGAACCTAGTAGGAAAAATCGTTTTTTTTTTCATCTTCCAAAGAAAAAGTTTAAGATAAACCCACCACTC
CAGCAATCCACCTACGCGTTTTTCACCGGAAACTGTCATTTGTTTTTGATGTATGACAGTGCCAGCACTG
AACTAAATTCCCATTTGTTTTGTTGTGGTGTTATCTAACCACGTGGCTCTTTCTCTAAATTTTGCGTAGG
CTGCAAGATCCGCAATCCCACCAAAAAATGGTTTCTAATGTACTTCATACATATCCCACATGACTCAGTG
CTCCGAAACGCCCAGCAACCCCCGCGTTTGTCTTTACAAAAATGAGGCGGAAATGGGAAATTTTCCTGCT
ATTGCTATGGTAAAATACTTAAGCTGTATTGAGATTTGGGAAATTGAAAGATAAGATGAAAAATCCACTC
TGTATAATTAAAAAGGTTTATTTTTTTTGTAATTTTTGTACCGCAAATTTTTTCATTAACTGATTTTTCT
TTATTCATTCGATGGCCCAGTTTCAGATCTTCATTATCATGTAGTTTATTCATTCAAACTATTTGTGACA
TCATGATGGTTGTTTAAAAATAATTTCGAATGAAGAAAGCTTAGACCTATTATAATTTTCTTTTCTATAA
AAAATATTGATTTTGTAAAGCGTTTGGCAGTGACAGTACCAAAAAATGTTTTAAAATGATTTAAGAAAAT
TTTTTATTTTATTTGTATAATACGCGTAAAATGAGTATACTCGTCATTTGTCACGAATCGAGTTCTCAGT
TTGCTGTGAATATCTTGTAATAGAAATCGATCTCATAGTGTCACTTTTGAGGCATAACTTTTCAGGTTGT
TACAAGTTCATTAACTTGTCAAGACTGGGTCATGTTTTAAAGTGTAACTGTTACCCATGTACCCTAAACT
TTGAGACAAACTCCTCAAAACTTGTAACCAGAATCCTATGTAGATGACTCACAAAACCCTGTTTTCAATT
TGAACGAATTTCGAAACTGGCCAAAATGTTCCCCTCTTGCTCACCTAATGCTTTTACCATTTAAAAAGGA
TGGTAACAACACTCTTTCGAAAATGTAGGCGGTCCATTTTCGGTTTCTCATAACCGTCTGGCTCTATCTC
CTAGTGCGCGAGGAGAGGGCGGGCGGAGTAGGAATCGGGGGCAGCGCACTCATACACTCTGCCCTTCTCT
TTTGCACACACAGAAAAAGATAGATACAGACCAACACTTATTGTTGTCCAGTAAGCTTCCAGAAAACTAT
TTTCAGAATTACAAACTACATTTTTCTAGAACAGTCAATTGATTTTTTACAAGATTCGAGTATTCTAACA
TTAGTGAAAGTATTTAGCCACTGCAATTTTCAACTGTAGGTTTCAACTTCCAAAAAAAATTCCTGGCATT
TCTAATTGGATGAAAAAAGGCTATCTAGACCCTCCATTATTTACTCATAATTTCATCTCGTCCTCATTTT
TAATCCCCTCATTGATCCCATCACAATCCGCCAAAATGTTTTTTAAACACTTTTTTCTTCACCAGCCGTA
TGTGGTCAACTGCCTAAAAATTTCACAGCTATTTGTCATTCCTTGCAGAAGAACTTCATTCTTCTTTTTC
GAAAATCCCGGGATAACTTCGTATAGCATACATTATACGAAGTTATATGGTCTCCAAGGGAGAGGAGCTC
TTCACCGGAGTCGTCCCAATCCTCGTCGAGCTCGACGGAGACGTCAACGGACACAAGTTCTCCGTCCGTG
GAGAGGGAGAGGGAGACGCCACCAACGGAAAGCTCACCCTCAAGTTCATCTGCACCACCGGAAAGCTCCC
AGTCCCAGTAAGTTTAAACATATATATACTAACTAACCCTGATTATTTAAATTTTCAGTGGCCAACCCTC
GTCACCACCCTCTCCCACGGAGTCCAGTGCTTCGCCCGTTACCCAGACCACATGAAGCAGCACGACTTCT
TCAAGTCCGCCATGCCAGAGGGATACGTCCAGGAGCGTACCATCTTCTTCAAGGACGACGGAACCTACAA
GAGTAAGTTTAAACATGATTTTACTAACTAACTAATCTGATTTAAATTTTCAGCCCGTGCCGAGGTCAAG
TTCGAGGGAGACACCCTCGTCAACCGTATCGAGCTCAAGGGAGTCGACTTCAAGGAGGACGGAAACATCC
TCGGACACAAGCTCGAGTACAACTTCAACTCCCACAACATCTACATCATGGCCGTCAAGCAGAAGAACGG
AATCAAGGTAAGTTTAAACATGATTTTACTAACTAACTAATCTGATTTAAATTTTCAGGTCAACTTCAAG
ATCCGTCACAACGTCGAGGACGGATCCGTCCAGCTCGCCGACCACTACCAGCAGAACACCCCAATCGGAG
ACGGACCAGTCCTCCTCCCAGACTCCCACTACCTCTCCACCCAGTCCGTCCTCTCCAAGGACCCAAACGA
GAAGCGTGACCACATGGTCCTCCTCGAGTTCCGTACCGCCGCCGGAATCACCCTCGGAATGGACGAGCTC
TACAAGTGATAAATGCAAAATCCTTTCAAGCATTCCCTTCTTCTCTATCACTCTTCTTTCTTTTTGTCAA
AAAATTCTCTCGCTAATTTATTTGCTTTTTTAATGTTATTATTTTATGACTTTTTATAGTCACTGAAAAG
TTTGCATCTGAGTGAAGTGAATGCTATCAAAATGTGATTCTGTCTGATGTACTTTCACAATCTCTCTTCA
ATTCCATTTTGAAGTGCTTTAAACCCGAAAGGTTGAGAAAAATGCGAGCGCTCAAATATTTGTATTGTGT
TCGTTGAGTGACCCAACAAAAAGAGGAAACTTTATTGTGCCGCCAAGAAAAAAGTCTCAATAACTTCGTA
TAGCATACATTATACGAAGTTATGCTAGCGATCCCTATGGCTGAGCTCATCTCCTCCGCTACCCGTTCCC
TCTTCGCTGCTGGAGGAATCAACCCATGGCCGAACCCATACCACCACGAGGACATGGGATGCGGAGGAAT
GACCCCAACCGGAGAGTGCTTCTCCACCGAGTGGTGGTGCGACCCATCCTACGGACTCTCCGACGCTGGA
TACGGATACTGCTTCGTCGAGGCTACCGGAGGTAAGTTTAAACTTGGACTTACTAACTAACCATACATAT
TTAAATTTTCAGGATACCTCGTCGTCGGAGTCGAGAAGAAGCAGGCTTGGCTCCACTCCCGTGGAACCCC
AGGAGAGAAGATCGGAGCTCAGGTCTGCCAGTGGATCGCTTTCTCCATCGCTATCGCTCTCCTCACCTTC
TACGGATTCTCCGCTTGGAAGGCTACCTGCGGATGGGAGGAGGTCTACGTCTGCTGCGTCGAGGTCCTCT
TCGTCACCCTCGAGATCTTCAAGGAGTTCTCCTCCCCAGCTACCGTCTACCTCTCCACCGGAAACCACGC
TTACTGCCTCCGTTACTTCGAGTGGCTCCTCTCCTGCCCAGTCATCCTCATCCGTCTCTCCAACCTCTCC
GGACTCAAGGTAAGTTTAAACAGTTCGGTACTAACTAACCCTGATTATTTAAATTTTCAGAACGACTACT
CCAAGCGTACCATGGGACTCATCGTCTCCTGCGTCGGAATGATCGTCTTCGGAATGGCTGCTGGACTCGC
TACCGACTGGCTCAAGTGGCTCCTCTACATCGTCTCCTGCATCTACGGAGGATACATGTACTTCCAGGCT
GCTAAGTGCTACGTCGAGGCTAACCACTCCGTCCCAAAGGGACACTGCCGTATGGTCGTCAAGCTCATGG
CTTACGCTTACTTCGCTTCCTGGGGTTCCTACCCAATCCTCTGGGCTGTCGGACCAGGTAAGTTTAAACA
TATATATACTAACTAACGGATTATATTTAAATTTTCAGAGGGACTCCTCAAGCTCTCCCCATACGCTAAC
TCCATCGGACACTCCATCTGCGACATCATCGCTAAGGAGTTCTGGACCTTCCTCGCTCACCACCTCCGTA
TCAAGATCCACGAGCACATCCTCATCCACGGAGACATCCGTAAGACCACCAAGATGGAGATCGGAGGAGA
GGAGGTCGAGGTCGAGGAGTTCGTCGAGGAGGAGGACGAGGACACCGTCGCGGTACCGGGAGGAGGAACC
ATGGTCTCAAAGGGTGAAGAAGATAACATGGCAATTATTAAAGAGTTTATGCGTTTCAAGGTGCATATGG
AGGGATCTGTCAATGGGCATGAGTTTGAAATTGAAGGTGAAGGAGAAGGCCGACCATATGAGGGAACACA
AACCGCAAAACTAAAGGTAAGTTTAAACATATATATACTAACTAACCCTGATTATTTAAATTTTCAGGTA
ACTAAAGGCGGACCATTACCATTCGCCTGGGACATCCTCTCTCCACAGTTCATGTATGGAAGTAAAGCTT
ATGTTAAACATCCGGCAGATATACCAGATTATTTGAAACTTTCATTCCCGGAGGGTTTTAAGTGGGAACG
CGTAATGAATTTTGAAGACGGAGGAGTTGTTACAGTGACGCAAGACTCAAGGTAAGTTTAAACAGTTCGG
TACTAACTAACCATACATATTTAAATTTTCAGCCTCCAAGATGGAGAATTTATTTATAAAGTCAAACTTC
GAGGAACGAATTTCCCCTCGGATGGATCTGTTATGCAGAAGAAGACTATGGGATGGGAAGCTTCAAGTGA
AAGAATGTACCCTGAAGACGGTGCTCTTAAGGGAGAGATTAAACAACGTCTTAAATTGAAAGATGGAGGA
CATTACGATGCTGAGGTAAGTTTAAACATGATTTTACTAACTAACTAATCTGATTTAAATTTTCAGGTGA
AGACAACTTACAAAGCCAAAAAACCAGTTCAGCTGCCAGGAGCGTACAATGTTAATATTAAACTGGATAT
CACCTCCCACAACGAGGATTACACTATCGTTGAGCAATATGAAAGAGCTGAAGGGCGGCACTCGACAGGT
GGCATGGATGAATTGTATAAGTTCTGCTACGAGAACGAGGTCTAAGAATTCCAACTGAGCGCCGGTCGCT
ACCATTACCAACTTGTCTGGTGTCAAAAATAATAGGGGCCGCTGTCATCAGAGTAAGTTTAAACTGAGTT
CTACTAACTAACGAGTAATATTTAAATTTTCAGCATCTCGCGCCCGTGCCTCTGACTTCTAAGTCCAATT
ACTCTTCAACATCCCTACATGCTCTTTCTCCCTGTGCTCCCACCCCCTATTTTTGTTATTATCAAAAAAC
TTCTCTTAATTTCTTTGTTTTTTAGCTTCTTTTAAGTCACCTCTAACAATGAAATTGTGTAGATTCAAAA
ATAGAATTAATTCGTAATAAAAAGTCGAAAAAAATTGTGCTCCCTCCCCCCATTAATAATAATTCTATCC
CAAAATCTACACAATGTTCTGTGTACACTTCTTATGTTTTTTACTTCTGATAAATTTTTTTGAAACATCA
TAGAAAAAACCGCACACAAAATACCTTATCATATGTTACGTTTCAGTTTATGACCGCAATTTTTATTTCT
TCGCACGTCTGGGCCTCTCATGACGTCAAATCATGCTCATCGTGAAAAAGTTTTGGAGTATTTTTGGAAT
TTTTCAATCAAGTGAAAGTTTATGAAATTAATTTTCCTGCTTTTGCTTTTTGGGGTTTCCCCTATTGTTT
GTCAAGATTTCGAGGACGGCGTTTTTCTTGCTAAAATCACAAGTATTGATGAGCACGATGCAAGAAAGAT
CGGAAGAAGGTTTGGGTTTGAGGCTCAGTGGAAGGTGAGTAGAAGTTGATAATTTGAAAGTGGAGTAGTG
TCTATGGGGTTTTTGCCTTAAATGACAGAATACATTCCCAATATACCAAACATAACTGTTTCCTACTAGT
CGGCCGTACGGGCCCTTTCGTCTCGCGCGTTTCGGTGATGACGGTGAAAACCTCTGACACATGCAGCTCC
CGGAGACGGTCACAGCTTGTCTGTAAGCGGATGCCGGGAGCAGACAAGCCCGTCAGGGCGCGTCAGCGGG
TGTTGGCGGGTGTCGGGGCTGGCTTAACTATGCGGCATCAGAGCAGATTGTACTGAGAGTGCACCATATG
CGGTGTGAAATACCGCACAGATGCGTAAGGAGAAAATACCGCATCAGGCGGCCTTAAGGGCCTCGTGATA
CGCCTATTTTTATAGGTTAATGTCATGATAATAATGGTTTCTTAGACGTCAGGTGGCACTTTTCGGGGAA
ATGTGCGCGGAACCCCTATTTGTTTATTTTTCTAAATACATTCAAATATGTATCCGCTCATGAGACAATA
ACCCTGATAAATGCTTCAATAATATTGAAAAAGGAAGAGTATGAGTATTCAACATTTCCGTGTCGCCCTT
ATTCCCTTTTTTGCGGCATTTTGCCTTCCTGTTTTTGCTCACCCAGAAACGCTGGTGAAAGTAAAAGATG
CTGAAGATCAGTTGGGTGCACGAGTGGGTTACATCGAACTGGATCTCAACAGCGGTAAGATCCTTGAGAG
TTTTCGCCCCGAAGAACGTTTTCCAATGATGAGCACTTTTAAAGTTCTGCTATGTGGCGCGGTATTATCC
CGTATTGACGCCGGGCAAGAGCAACTCGGTCGCCGCATACACTATTCTCAGAATGACTTGGTTGAGTACT
CACCAGTCACAGAAAAGCATCTTACGGATGGCATGACAGTAAGAGAATTATGCAGTGCTGCCATAACCAT
GAGTGATAACACTGCGGCCAACTTACTTCTGACAACGATCGGAGGACCGAAGGAGCTAACCGCTTTTTTG
CACAACATGGGGGATCATGTAACTCGCCTTGATCGTTGGGAACCGGAGCTGAATGAAGCCATACCAAACG
ACGAGCGTGACACCACGATGCCTGTAGCAATGGCAACAACGTTGCGCAAACTATTAACTGGCGAACTACT
TACTCTAGCTTCCCGGCAACAATTAATAGACTGGATGGAGGCGGATAAAGTTGCAGGACCACTTCTGCGC
TCGGCCCTTCCGGCTGGCTGGTTTATTGCTGATAAATCTGGAGCCGGTGAGCGTGGGTCTCGCGGTATCA
TTGCAGCACTGGGGCCAGATGGTAAGCCCTCCCGTATCGTAGTTATCTACACGACGGGGAGTCAGGCAAC
TATGGATGAACGAAATAGACAGATCGCTGAGATAGGTGCCTCACTGATTAAGCATTGGTAACTGTCAGAC
CAAGTTTACTCATATATACTTTAGATTGATTTAAAACTTCATTTTTAATTTAAAAGGATCTAGGTGAAGA
TCCTTTTTGATAATCTCATGACCAAAATCCCTTAACGTGAGTTTTCGTTCCACTGAGCGTCAGACCCCGT
AGAAAAGATCAAAGGATCTTCTTGAGATCCTTTTTTTCTGCGCGTAATCTGCTGCTTGCAAACAAAAAAA
CCACCGCTACCAGCGGTGGTTTGTTTGCCGGATCAAGAGCTACCAACTCTTTTTCCGAAGGTAACTGGCT
TCAGCAGAGCGCAGATACCAAATACTGTTCTTCTAGTGTAGCCGTAGTTAGGCCACCACTTCAAGAACTC
TGTAGCACCGCCTACATACCTCGCTCTGCTAATCCTGTTACCAGTGGCTGCTGCCAGTGGCGATAAGTCG
TGTCTTACCGGGTTGGACTCAAGACGATAGTTACCGGATAAGGCGCAGCGGTCGGGCTGAACGGGGGGTT
CGTGCACACAGCCCAGCTTGGAGCGAACGACCTACACCGAACTGAGATACCTACAGCGTGAGCTATGAGA
AAGCGCCACGCTTCCCGAAGGGAGAAAGGCGGACAGGTATCCGGTAAGCGGCAGGGTCGGAACAGGAGAG
CGCACGAGGGAGCTTCCAGGGGGAAACGCCTGGTATCTTTATAGTCCTGTCGGGTTTCGCCACCTCTGAC
TTGAGCGTCGATTTTTGTGATGCTCGTCAGGGGGGCGGAGCCTATGGAAAAACGCCAGCAACGCGGCCTT
TTTACGGTTCCTGGCCTTTTGCTGGCCTTTTGCTCACATGTTCTTTCCTGCGTTATCCCCTGATTCTGTG
GATAACCGTATTACCGCCTTTGAGTGAGCTGATACCGCTCGCCGCAGCCGAACGACCGAGCGCAGCGAGT
CAGTGAGCGAGGAAGCGGAAGAGCGCCCAATACGCAAACCGCCTCTCCCCGCGCGTTGGCCGATTCATTA
ATGCAGCTGGCACGACAGGTTTCCCGACTGGAAAGCGGGCAGTGAGCGCAACGCAATTAATGTGAGTTAG
CTCACTCATTAGGCACCCCAGGCTTTACACTTTATGCTTCCGGCTCGTATGTTGTGTGGAATTGTGAGCG
GATAACAATTT
